Addgene plasmid #106767: gh108
Purpose: expression of gRNA targeting B3GALT5
Depositing lab: Eric-Paul Bennett. Depositing organization: University of Copenhagen. Publication: A validated gRNA library for CRISPR/Cas9 targeting of the human glycosyltransferase genome. Narimatsu Y, Joshi HJ, Zhang Y, Gomes C, Chen YH, Lorenzetti F, Furukawa S, Schjoldager K, Hansen L, Clausen H, Bennett EP, Wandall HH. Glycobiology. 2018 Jan 5. pii: 4791732. doi: 10.1093/glycob/cwx101. PubMed 29315387.
Backbone
  Vector backbone: EPB104
  Backbone manufacturer: Eric-Paul Bennett (Addgene plasmid # 68369)
  Backbone size w/o insert (bp): 2376
  Vector type: Mammalian Expression
Growth in bacteria
  Bacterial resistance: Ampicillin, 100 μg/mL
  Growth temperature: 37°C
  Growth strain: DH5alpha
  Copy number: High Copy
Gene/Insert
  Gene/Insert name: B3GALT5
  gRNA/shRNA sequence: TTTCCCCCACGTCTGCCGGA
  Species: H. sapiens (human)
  Entrez Gene: B3GALT5 (a.k.a. B3GalT-V, B3GalTx, B3T5, GLCT5, beta-1,3-GalTase 5, beta-3-Gx-T5, beta3Gal-T5)
  Cloning method: Restriction Enzyme; 5′ cloning site unknown (unknown if destroyed); 3′ cloning site unknown (unknown if destroyed)
  Sequencing primers: 5′ T7NP
Terms and licenses: Academic/Nonprofit Terms; Industry Terms: Not Available to Industry
How to cite: gh108 was a gift from Eric-Paul Bennett (Addgene plasmid # 106767 ; http://n2t.net/addgene:106767 ; RRID:Addgene_106767)
