[The description below was written by a language model from this plasmid's Addgene catalogue record and pLannotate feature annotations shown in this document.]
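Description:
gh108 is a small (about 2.7 kb) mammalian guide RNA expression plasmid built on the EPB104 backbone. It carries a single CRISPR guide directed against human B3GALT5, the gene encoding the glycosyltransferase beta-1,3-galactosyltransferase 5. It is propagated in E. coli as a high-copy plasmid through a ColE1/pUC-type origin and is selected with ampicillin, through a β-lactamase gene driven by its native bla promoter. The annotation also picks up short fragments of an M13 origin, lacZα, lacI and an RSF origin. These appear to be non-functional remnants of the parental cloning vector rather than working parts of the design.

The payload is a compact RNA polymerase III cassette. A human U6 promoter sits upstream of the Streptococcus pyogenes Cas9 gRNA scaffold, and the short unannotated gap between them is the expected position of the 20-nucleotide B3GALT5 targeting spacer. Transcription from U6 therefore yields a complete single guide RNA. A T7 promoter lies just upstream of the U6 element and coincides with the sequencing primer listed for verifying the insert. The spacer was introduced by restriction enzyme cloning, but the record does not state which sites were used.

The plasmid encodes no Cas9, no mammalian selection marker and no reporter. It must be co-delivered with a separate SpCas9 source, or used in cells that already express the nuclease. It belongs to a validated gRNA library covering the human glycosyltransferase genes and is intended for knockout or editing of B3GALT5 in human cells, for example in studies of glycosylation pathways.
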