Features (pLannotate 1.2.2; 10 found; start..end, strand, type, name):
      3..134     -  rep_origin     M13 ori (fragment): M13 bacteriophage origin of replication; arrow indicates direction of (+) strand synthesis
    155..311     -  CDS            lacZα (fragment): LacZα fragment of β-galactosidase; lacZ fragment
    320..338     +  promoter       T7 promoter: promoter for bacteriophage T7 RNA polymerase
    398..638     +  promoter       U6 promoter: RNA polymerase III promoter for human U6 snRNA
    668..743     +  misc_RNA       gRNA scaffold: guide RNA scaffold for the Streptococcus pyogenes CRISPR/Cas9 system
    790..837     -  CDS            lacI (fragment): lac repressor; lacI; The lac repressor binds to the lac operator to inhibit transcription in E. coli. This inhibition can be relieved by adding lactose or isopropyl-β-D-thiogalactopyranoside (IPTG).
    874..914     -  rep_origin     RSF ori (fragment): Plasmids containing the RSF 1030 origin of replication can be propagated in E. coli cells that contain additional plasmids with compatible origins.
    992..1580    -  rep_origin     ori: high-copy-number ColE1/pMB1/pBR322/pUC origin of replication
   1751..2611    -  CDS            AmpR: β-lactamase; bla; confers resistance to ampicillin, carbenicillin, and related antibiotics
   2612..2716    -  promoter       AmpR promoter: bla
>Addgene plasmid #106767 | gh108 | addgene full sequence | sequence record 221122 | Addgene Assembled Full Sequence
CTAAATTGTAAGCGTTAATATTTTGTTAAAATTCGCGTTAAATTTTTGTTAAATCAGCTCATTTTTTAAC
CAATAGGCCGAAATCGGCAAAATCCCTTATAAATCAAAAGAATAGACCGAGATAGGGTTGAGTGGCCGCT
ACAGGGCGCTCCCATTCGCCATTCAGGCTGCGCAACTGTTGGGAAGGGCGTTTCGGTGCGGGCCTCTTCG
CTATTACGCCAGCTGGCGAAAGGGGGATGTGCTGCAAGGCGATTAAGTTGGGTAACGCCAGGGTTTTCCC
AGTCACGACGTTGTAAAACGACGGCCAGTGAGCGCGACGTAATACGACTCACTATAGGGCGAATTGGCGG
AAGGCCGTCAAGGCCACGTGTCTTGTCCAGAGCTCGATATCGAATTCGAGGGCCTATTTCCCATGATTCC
TTCATATTTGCATATACGATACAAGGCTGTTAGAGAGATAATTGGAATTAATTTGACTGTAAACACAAAG
ATATTAGTACAAAATACGTGACGTAGAAAGTAATAATTTCTTGGGTAGTTTGCAGTTTTAAAATTATGTT
TTAAAATGGACTATCATATGCTTACCGTAACTTGAAAGTATTTCGATTTCTTGGCTTTATATATCTTGTG
GAAAGGACGAAACACCGTTTCCCCCACGTCTGCCGGAGTTTTAGAGCTAGAAATAGCAAGTTAAAATAAG
GCTAGTCCGTTATCAACTTGAAAAAGTGGCACCGAGTCGGTGCTTTTTTTGGTACCTGGAGCACAAGACT
GGCCTCATGGGCCTTCCGCTCACTGCCCGCTTTCCAGTCGGGAAACCTGTCGTGCCAGCTGCATTAACAT
GGTCATAGCTGTTTCCTTGCGTATTGGGCGCTCTCCGCTTCCTCGCTCACTGACTCGCTGCGCTCGGTCG
TTCGGGTAAAGCCTGGGGTGCCTAATGAGCAAAAGGCCAGCAAAAGGCCAGGAACCGTAAAAAGGCCGCG
TTGCTGGCGTTTTTCCATAGGCTCCGCCCCCCTGACGAGCATCACAAAAATCGACGCTCAAGTCAGAGGT
GGCGAAACCCGACAGGACTATAAAGATACCAGGCGTTTCCCCCTGGAAGCTCCCTCGTGCGCTCTCCTGT
TCCGACCCTGCCGCTTACCGGATACCTGTCCGCCTTTCTCCCTTCGGGAAGCGTGGCGCTTTCTCATAGC
TCACGCTGTAGGTATCTCAGTTCGGTGTAGGTCGTTCGCTCCAAGCTGGGCTGTGTGCACGAACCCCCCG
TTCAGCCCGACCGCTGCGCCTTATCCGGTAACTATCGTCTTGAGTCCAACCCGGTAAGACACGACTTATC
GCCACTGGCAGCAGCCACTGGTAACAGGATTAGCAGAGCGAGGTATGTAGGCGGTGCTACAGAGTTCTTG
AAGTGGTGGCCTAACTACGGCTACACTAGAAGAACAGTATTTGGTATCTGCGCTCTGCTGAAGCCAGTTA
CCTTCGGAAAAAGAGTTGGTAGCTCTTGATCCGGCAAACAAACCACCGCTGGTAGCGGTGGTTTTTTTGT
TTGCAAGCAGCAGATTACGCGCAGAAAAAAAGGATCTCAAGAAGATCCTTTGATCTTTTCTACGGGGTCT
GACGCTCAGTGGAACGAAAACTCACGTTAAGGGATTTTGGTCATGAGATTATCAAAAAGGATCTTCACCT
AGATCCTTTTAAATTAAAAATGAAGTTTTAAATCAATCTAAAGTATATATGAGTAAACTTGGTCTGACAG
TTACCAATGCTTAATCAGTGAGGCACCTATCTCAGCGATCTGTCTATTTCGTTCATCCATAGTTGCCTGA
CTCCCCGTCGTGTAGATAACTACGATACGGGAGGGCTTACCATCTGGCCCCAGTGCTGCAATGATACCGC
GAGAACCACGCTCACCGGCTCCAGATTTATCAGCAATAAACCAGCCAGCCGGAAGGGCCGAGCGCAGAAG
TGGTCCTGCAACTTTATCCGCCTCCATCCAGTCTATTAATTGTTGCCGGGAAGCTAGAGTAAGTAGTTCG
CCAGTTAATAGTTTGCGCAACGTTGTTGCCATTGCTACAGGCATCGTGGTGTCACGCTCGTCGTTTGGTA
TGGCTTCATTCAGCTCCGGTTCCCAACGATCAAGGCGAGTTACATGATCCCCCATGTTGTGCAAAAAAGC
GGTTAGCTCCTTCGGTCCTCCGATCGTTGTCAGAAGTAAGTTGGCCGCAGTGTTATCACTCATGGTTATG
GCAGCACTGCATAATTCTCTTACTGTCATGCCATCCGTAAGATGCTTTTCTGTGACTGGTGAGTACTCAA
CCAAGTCATTCTGAGAATAGTGTATGCGGCGACCGAGTTGCTCTTGCCCGGCGTCAATACGGGATAATAC
CGCGCCACATAGCAGAACTTTAAAAGTGCTCATCATTGGAAAACGTTCTTCGGGGCGAAAACTCTCAAGG
ATCTTACCGCTGTTGAGATCCAGTTCGATGTAACCCACTCGTGCACCCAACTGATCTTCAGCATCTTTTA
CTTTCACCAGCGTTTCTGGGTGAGCAAAAACAGGAAGGCAAAATGCCGCAAAAAAGGGAATAAGGGCGAC
ACGGAAATGTTGAATACTCATACTCTTCCTTTTTCAATATTATTGAAGCATTTATCAGGGTTATTGTCTC
ATGAGCGGATACATATTTGAATGTATTTAGAAAAATAAACAAATAGGGGTTCCGCGCACATTTCCCCGAA
AAGTGCCAC
