>Addgene plasmid #106767 | gh108 | addgene partial sequence | sequence record 221123 | hU6-F 5'-GAGGGCCTATTTCCCATGATT-3'
AATTGGAATTAATTTGACTGTAAACACAAAGATATTAGTACAAAATACGTGACGTAGAAAGTAATAATTT
CTTGGGTAGTTTGCAGTTTTAAAATTATGTTTTAAAATGGACTATCATATGCTTACCGTAACTTGAAAGT
ATTTCGATTTCTTGGCTTTATATATCTTGTGGAAAGGACGAAACACCGTTTCCCCCACGTCTGCCGGAGT
TTTAGAGCTAGAAATAGCAAGTTAAAATAAGGCTAGTCCGTTATCAACTTGAAAAAGTGGCACCGAGTCG
GTGCTTTTTTTGGTACCTGGAGCACAAGACTGGCCTCATGGGCCTTCCGCTCACTGCCCGCTTTCCAGTC
GGGAAACCTGTCGTGCCAGCTGCATTAACATGGTCATAGCTGTTTCCTTGCGTATTGGGCGCTCTCCGCT
TCCTCGCTCACTGACTCGCTGCGCTCGGTCGTTCGGGTAAAGCCTGGGGTGCCTAATGAGCAAAAGGCCA
GCAAAAGGCCAGGAACCGTAAAAAGGCCGCGTTGCTGGCGTTTTTCCATAGGCTCCGCCCCCCTGACGAG
CATCACAAAAATCGACGCTCAAGTCAGAGGTGGCGAAACCCGACAGGACTATAAAGATACCAGGCGTTTC
CCCCTGGAAGCTCCCTCGTGCGCTCTCCTGTTCCGACCCTGCCGCTTACCGGATACCTGTCCGCCTTTCT
CCCTTCGGGAAGCGTGGCGCTTTCTCATAGCTCACGCTGTAGGTATCTCAGTTCGGTGTAGGTCGTTCGC
TCCAAGCTGGGCTGTGTGCACGAACCCCCCGTTCAGCCCGACCGCTGCGCCTTATCCGGTAACTATCGTC
TTGAGTCCAACCCGGTAAGACACGACTTATCGCCACTGGCAGCAGCCACTGGTAACAGGATTAGCAGAGC
GAGGTATGTAGGCGGTGCTACAGAGTTCTTGAAGTGGTGGCCTAACTAC
